>Addgene plasmid #105647 | pT2KXIG (Tol2)-tp63:ikk1C179A:GFP | addgene full sequence | sequence record 202864 | Addgene NGS Result
ATGGAGAAACCCCCTTTCAGACAGAATCAGGTCTGTGGCTCATGGGTTATGAAGGAGAGGCTTGGAACAG
GAGGATTTGGCCATGTCTATTTGTATCAGAATCAGGAAACATCAGAAAAAATAGCTGTGAAGCTCTGTCG
CCTTGAGCTTAATTCAAAAAACAAAGACAGATGGAGTCGAGAGATCCAGATTATGAAAAAGCTAAAGCAC
CTTAATGTGGTCACAGCAAAGGATGTGCCTGAGGAGATGATGCACATTGCCTTGAATGATTTACCACTTT
TAGCCATGGAGTATTGTTCCAAAGGAGATCTTCGTAAGTTGTTGAGCAAACCTGAAAATTGCTGTGGGTT
GAAAGAGAGTGAGGTGTTGTCTCTACTCAATGATGTTGGTTCTGGAATCCAGTACCTTCATGAGAATAAG
ATCATACACAGGGATCTCAAGCCAGAGAATATTGTGCTGCAAGAAATTAATGGAAAGCTTGTTCACAAGA
TAATCGACCTTGGTTATGCCAAAGACCTGGACCAGGGGAGCTTAGCCACTTCATTTGTGGGGACTTTACA
ATATCTGGCTCCAGAGCTTTTTGAAGGCAAGTCCTACACAGTCACTGTGGACTTTTGGAGCTTTGGCACC
ATGATCTTTGAATGCTGCTGTGGATTTCGTCCATTTCTTCACAATCTTCAGCCTGTGCAGTGGACAAGCA
AAGTGCGAAATAAAGGTCCGAAGGATATAATGGCTGTGGAAGATATGAATGGCGAGGTCCGCTTTTCCAC
CCACCTTCCATACCCAAACAATCTTAGCAGGACACTACTGGAGCCCTTGGAAGGCCTTTTACAGCTGATG
CTCAAATGGGACCCTGTACAGAGAGGATTAGGACTGAACACAGATTCAAAACAGCCCCAGTGCTTTGTTC
TTCTAGATCAAATACTGAGCATGAAGGTTGTGCACATCTTGAACATGACTACGACCCAGGTTCACTCATT
TTTGCTAAGCCCAGATGAAGGGCTTCACTCTCTGCAACAGAGGATTGAGAACGAAACCAAAATTGAACTT
TTGAATCAAGATCTTCTGCAAGAAACAGGAGTCATGTTAGATCCCAGGAAACCTGCTGCACAGTGTGTGT
TAGATGGAGTAAGAGGATGGGACAGCTACATTGTATATCTGTTTGACAAGAGTTTGACCAAGTACATGGG
ACCTTTAACTGCTAGAACACTTCCCGAAAGTGTCAACTTTATTGTTCGGGAAACCAAAACTCAGCTCCCA
CTGAGTACCCTAAAAAAGGTTTGGGGTGAGGCGGTTAGCTACATTTGTGGCCCCAGAGAAGACTACAGCC
GCCTCTTCCAGGGCCAGCGTGCAGCCATGCTGAGTCTTCTTCGCTTCAATACAAATTTGACAAGATACAA
GAACATGATGTTCTCCTTTTCACAACAGCTCAAAGCAAAGCTGGACTTTTTTAAGACCAGCATACAGTAC
GACTTGGAGAAATACAGTGATCAGATGCAGTACGGCATATCTTCAGAAAAGATGCTGAAGGCTTGGCACG
AAAATGAAGAGAGGGCTGCTGCTTTTGCACAGGTGGCAGAGATTGGTCATCTGGATGAGGAAATAATGGC
GTTGCATTCGGAAATCGTTGAGTTACAGAGAAGTCCTTATGCTCGTCGTCAAGGAGATGTCATGGAGCAG
TTGCAAGAGAAAGCCATTGAACTCTACAAACAGTTGAAGGCAAAATGCAAAATGCCAGACCCTCAGCATG
GCTACAGCGACAGCTCTGAGATGGTGAAGGTCATAGTACAGACTGTCCAGAATCAAGACCGGGTGCTAAG
AGATCTATATGCACACCTCAGTAAAATCCCTCTGAGTAAGCAGAAGATCATCGACCTCTTCCCTAAAATC
GAGAGAACGCTGGAATGCATAAAGGAGGCAGACACCACAGTCATGCAGATGCAGATCAAGAGACAGAGAG
AGTTCTGGCACTTACTGAAGATTGCCTGTGCACAAAACACCACACGGAGCTCAGTGAGTCAGAGCGGAGA
AATGCCCTCCTCGCTGTCTACTTGGAACCAGACTCAAGCCCAGTGTTCCTCCCGTCTCCCCATGTCCTTG
CAAGTGCCACACGAGGGTGATTCAGTTAATCATTTACTGGAGGAGAATCAGCGTTACTTGACTCAGCTCA
CCAGTTTACTGCAAGAAACCACCGAGGAGAAATCAGAGAGCATAATGGCTCAGGACTGGAGCTGGACAAA
ATACGAATCCCTGGTTGCTAAATCAGCGCGTTTGTATACGGATCCACCGGTCGCCACCATGGTGAGCAAG
GGCGCCGAGCTGTTCACCGGCATCGTGCCCATCCTGATCGAGCTGAATGGCGATGTGAATGGCCACAAGT
TCAGCGTGAGCGGCGAGGGCGAGGGCGATGCCACCTACGGCAAGCTGACCCTGAAGTTCATCTGCACCAC
CGGCAAGCTGCCTGTGCCCTGGCCCACCCTGGTGACCACCCTGAGCTACGGCGTGCAGTGCTTCTCACGC
TACCCCGATCACATGAAGCAGCACGACTTCTTCAAGAGCGCCATGCCTGAGGGCTACATCCAGGAGCGCA
CCATCTTCTTCGAGGATGACGGCAACTACAAGTCGCGCGCCGAGGTGAAGTTCGAGGGCGATACCCTGGT
GAATCGCATCGAGCTGACCGGCACCGATTTCAAGGAGGATGGCAACATCCTGGGCAATAAGATGGAGTAC
AACTACAACGCCCACAATGTGTACATCATGACCGACAAGGCCAAGAATGGCATCAAGGTGAACTTCAAGA
TCCGCCACAACATCGAGGATGGCAGCGTGCAGCTGGCCGACCACTACCAGCAGAATACCCCCATCGGCGA
TGGCCCTGTGCTGCTGCCCGATAACCACTACCTGTCCACCCAGAGCGCCCTGTCCAAGGACCCCAACGAG
AAGCGCGATCACATGATCTACTTCGGCTTCGTGACCGCCGCCGCCATCACCCACGGCATGGATGAGCTGT
ACAAGTGAGCGGCCGCCACCGCGGTGGAGCTCGAATTAATTCATCGATGATGATCCAGACATGATAAGAT
ACATTGATGAGTTTGGACAAACCACAACTAGAATGCAGTGAAAAAAATGCTTTATTTGTGAAATTTGTGA
TGCTATTGCTTTATTTGTAACCATTATAAGCTGCAATAAACAAGTTAACAACAACAATTGCATTCATTTT
ATGTTTCAGGTTCAGGGGGAGGTGTGGGAGGTTTTTTAAAGCAAGTAAAACCTCTACAAATGTGGTATGG
CTGATTATGATCCTCTAGATCAGATCTGTCCCGATCTTTCTCTTCTGTGCTGTCAATTTAGAGTAGTTTT
TGAGGTAATTTGGGTGCATTCTCTGTAAAAACAACAAATAAATATTTATATTGTATGCAATAAATGTAAC
AATTACACATACACTCTCTGATTACAGCATTAAAGGGTTAGTTCACCCAAAAATGAAAAGATGTCATTAA
TGACTCACCCTCATGTCGTTCCAAGCCCGTAACACCTCCGTTCATCTTCGGAACACAGTTTAAGATATTT
TAGATTTAGTCCGAGAGCTTTCTGTGCCTCCATTGAGAATGTATGTACGGTATACTGTCCATGTCCAGAA
AGGTAATAAAAACATCAAAGTAGTCCATGTGACATCAGTGGGTTAGTTAGAATTTTTTGAAGCATCGAAT
ACATTTTGGTCCAAAAATAACAAAACCTACGACTTTATTCGGCATTGTATTCTCTTCCGGGTCTGTTGTC
AATCCGCGTTCACGACTTCGCAGTGACGCTACAATGCTGAATAAAGTCGTAGGTTTTGTTATTTTTGGAC
CAAAATGTATTTTCGATGCTTCAAATAATTCTACCTAACCCACTGATGTCACATGGACTACTTTGATGTT
TTTATTACCTTTCTGGACATGGACAGTATACCGTACATACATTTTCAGTGGAGGGACAGAAAGCTCTCGG
ACTAAATCTAAAATATCTTAAACTGTGTTCCGAAGATGAACGGAGGTGTTACGGGCTTGGAACGACATGA
GGGTGAGTCATTAATGACATTATTTTCATTTTTGGGTGAACTAACCCTTTAATAAAACTGACATTTGCAG
CCAATTGCACACTTTATAATGTTAAATACTTGTTGATTTTAGAAATACAGTAGCATTTAGTGACAATCAA
ACATTAATTTTATTTCTGATTATATTGACAAAAACACAGGACTGTAAGGCTGACATGACAGGGTGAATTG
ATTTCATTACATTAGTTTTGATGGTAACACTTTTACAATAAGGTTCGTTAGTTAACTACATTAGTTAACA
TGAACTAATAATGAACTGCACGTATACATGTTAATTTCAACATTTACTAATACTTTATATCTTGTTAACA
TTAGTTAATGCACTGTGAACTAACATGAACAAACAATGAACATCTGTATTTCTATTAACTAACGTTAACA
AAGATTAACAGATACAGTAACAAATGTATTGCTCATGGTTATTTAATGTTAGTTAATACATGAACTAATC
AACCTCATTGTAAAGTGTTACCGTTTTGACAATACAACATGTTTGGAAAAAAATTTCTCGCTTGGTTTTC
TTGTGTTTTGCATGAATTCAAACACAATGAGAGCACGGAATGATAATGATTATTCAAAGCTGCAATAGGC
GCCAAATTTCCCGTGGACCTAACGTTACCAATTACAAATGCATTTTAGCATTTTATTACGTGAGCCTTAT
ATTGTCAATCGCATGCATTAGTGAAAATAGGCCTACTACACATATAAAAGGCGCGCCATCAACGTCAAAA
CATGCACACCCAAAAAAAAAAAAAAAAAAAAAAAAAANCTATCAGTAAAACAAAATACTTAATGTACTTA
CCTCAATATGCTTCCTTAGGTTTGATGGCGAACTTTTGAAGGCCGATATTTCTTTATTAAGCGGGAGACA
GAGGACACATTTCATCTTGAATGAATCTTTATTTACACCACTTAAAGAAAAGAATTCGCGAAGATACGGC
CACGGGTGCTCTTGATCCTGTGGCTGATTTTGGACTGTGCTGCTCGCAGCTGCTGATGAATCACATACTT
CCTCCATTTTCTTCCACTGATTGACTGTTATAATTTCCCTAATTTCCAGGTCAAGGTGCTGTGCATTGTG
GTAATAGATGTGACATGACGTCACTTCCAAAGGACCAATGAACATGTCTGACCAATTTCATATAATGTGA
AAACGATTTTCATAGGCAGAATAAATAACATTTAAATTAAACTGGGCATCAGCGCAATTCAATTGGTTTG
GTAATAGCAAGGGAAAATAGAATGAAGTGATCTCCAAAAAATAAGTACTTTTTGACTGTAAATAAAATTG
TAAGGAGTAAAAAGTACTTTTTTTTCTAAAAAAATGTAATTAAGTAAAAGTAAAAGTATTGATTTTTAAT
TGTACTCAAGTAAAGTAAAAATCCCCAAAAATAATACTTAAGTACAGTAATCAAGTAAAATTACTCAAGT
ACTTTACACCTCTGGTTCTTGACCCCCTACCTTCAGCAAGCCCAGCAGATCCACTAGTTCTAGAGCGGCC
GGCCGCCACCGCGGTGGAGCTCCAGCTTTTGTTCCCTTTAGTGAGGGTTAATTGCGCGCTTGGCGTAATC
ATGGTCATAGCTGTTTCCTGTGTGAAATTGTTATCCGCTCACAATTCCACACAACATACGAGCCGGAAGC
ATAAAGTGTAAAGCCTGGGGTGCCTAATGAGTGAGCTAACTCACATTAATTGCGTTGCGCTCACTGCCCG
CTTTCCAGTCGGGAAACCTGTCGTGCCAGCTGCATTAATGAATCGGCCAACGCGCGGGGAGAGGCGGTTT
GCGTATTGGGCGCTCTTCCGCTTCCTCGCTCACTGACTCGCTGCGCTCGGTCGTTCGGCTGCGGCGAGCG
GTATCAGCTCACTCAAAGGCGGTAATACGGTTATCCACAGAATCAGGGGATAACGCAGGAAAGAACATGT
GAGCAAAAGGCCAGCAAAAGGCCAGGAACCGTAAAAAGGCCGCGTTGCTGGCGTTTTTCCATAGGCTCCG
CCCCCCTGACGAGCATCACAAAAATCGACGCTCAAGTCAGAGGTGGCGAAACCCGACAGGACTATAAAGA
TACCAGGCGTTTCCCCCTGGAAGCTCCCTCGTGCGCTCTCCTGTTCCGACCCTGCCGCTTACCGGATACC
TGTCCGCCTTTCTCCCTTCGGGAAGCGTGGCGCTTTCTCATAGCTCACGCTGTAGGTATCTCAGTTCGGT
GTAGGTCGTTCGCTCCAAGCTGGGCTGTGTGCACGAACCCCCCGTTCAGCCCGACCGCTGCGCCTTATCC
GGTAACTATCGTCTTGAGTCCAACCCGGTAAGACACGACTTATCGCCACTGGCAGCAGCCACTGGTAACA
GGATTAGCAGAGCGAGGTATGTAGGCGGTGCTACAGAGTTCTTGAAGTGGTGGCCTAACTACGGCTACAC
TAGAAGAACAGTATTTGGTATCTGCGCTCTGCTGAAGCCAGTTACCTTCGGAAAAAGAGTTGGTAGCTCT
TGATCCGGCAAACAAACCACCGCTGGTAGCGGTGGTTTTTTTGTTTGCAAGCAGCAGATTACGCGCAGAA
AAAAAGGATCTCAAGAAGATCCTTTGATCTTTTCTACGGGGTCTGACGCTCAGTGGAACGAAAACTCACG
TTAAGGGATTTTGGTCATGAGATTATCAAAAAGGATCTTCACCTAGATCCTTTTAAATTAAAAATGAAGT
TTTAAATCAATCTAAAGTATATATGAGTAAACTTGGTCTGACAGTTACCAATGCTTAATCAGTGAGGCAC
CTATCTCAGCGATCTGTCTATTTCGTTCATCCATAGTTGCCTGACTCCCCGTCGTGTAGATAACTACGAT
ACGGGAGGGCTTACCATCTGGCCCCAGTGCTGCAATGATACCGCGAGACCCACGCTCACCGGCTCCAGAT
TTATCAGCAATAAACCAGCCAGCCGGAAGGGCCGAGCGCAGAAGTGGTCCTGCAACTTTATCCGCCTCCA
TCCAGTCTATTAATTGTTGCCGGGAAGCTAGAGTAAGTAGTTCGCCAGTTAATAGTTTGCGCAACGTTGT
TGCCATTGCTACAGGCATCGTGGTGTCACGCTCGTCGTTTGGTATGGCTTCATTCAGCTCCGGTTCCCAA
CGATCAAGGCGAGTTACATGATCCCCCATGTTGTGCAAAAAAGCGGTTAGCTCCTTCGGTCCTCCGATCG
TTGTCAGAAGTAAGTTGGCCGCAGTGTTATCACTCATGGTTATGGCAGCACTGCATAATTCTCTTACTGT
CATGCCATCCGTAAGATGCTTTTCTGTGACTGGTGAGTACTCAACCAAGTCATTCTGAGAATAGTGTATG
CGGCGACCGAGTTGCTCTTGCCCGGCGTCAATACGGGATAATACCGCGCCACATAGCAGAACTTTAAAAG
TGCTCATCATTGGAAAACGTTCTTCGGGGCGAAAACTCTCAAGGATCTTACCGCTGTTGAGATCCAGTTC
GATGTAACCCACTCGTGCACCCAACTGATCTTCAGCATCTTTTACTTTCACCAGCGTTTCTGGGTGAGCA
AAAACAGGAAGGCAAAATGCCGCAAAAAAGGGAATAAGGGCGACACGGAAATGTTGAATACTCATACTCT
TCCTTTTTCAATATTATTGAAGCATTTATCAGGGTTATTGTCTCATGAGCGGATACATATTTGAATGTAT
TTAGAAAAATAAACAAATAGGGGTTCCGCGCACATTTCCCCGAAAAGTGCCACCTAAATTGTAAGCGTTA
ATATTTTGTTAAAATTCGCGTTAAATTTTTGTTAAATCAGCTCATTTTTTAACCAATAGGCCGAAATCGG
CAAAATCCCTTATAAATCAAAAGAATAGACCGAGATAGGGT
[37 nt withheld, positions 7952-7988]
AAAGAACGTGGACTCCAACGTCAAAGG
[49 nt withheld, positions 8016-8064]
T
[91 nt withheld, positions 8066-8156]
G
[124 nt withheld, positions 8158-8281]
CCCATTCGCCATTCAGGCTGCGCAACTGTTGGGAAGGGCGATCGGTGCGGGCCTCTTCGCTATTACGCCA
GCTGGCGAAAGGGGGATGTGCTGCAAGGCGATTAAGTTGGGTAACGCCAGGGTTTTCCCAGTCACGACGT
TGTAAAACGACGGCCAGTGAGCGCGCGTAATACGACTCACTATAGGGCGAATTGGGTACCAAATAGTAGG
AATTACCCACCTGTACAAGTGCTGAAAACTTGGATGAATAAGCCCGTTTGCCATTTTCTACTGCTATTTT
AAATCTTTTCTGTATTTGTCTGCATTTGTCTTTACCCTTGAATAAATGTTTTAGTTGTTTTTTTTCAATT
ATGACTGTGTTTAACAGACATTATTACAATAATATGTAATAGTAGTACACACTATTATTATGTAATAGTA
CTTGTTGACTGTATTTGAGAACTGGACCGAGTGAGTGTTACGTCACCCATTCAAAATGACTTACTTCTGG
CTCCAACAAAATGAAGTTAATTCAGTTGCCATTTTTCACTGTATGGACATCGCCGTGTTGGAGCTAGACG
TTGCCAATAAGCAAGAAAGAGCCGAGATGCGTCGAGTCTGAGTCACCGTTCCTATGGCAACCCCTCTAAC
CAATCAGAAGTAAGCTTGTTGGAAGTCCACAGCCTACCACTTGAAAGCGGGCTGCACAAAATCTGTCAAA
CGTTTTGAACGTTGGATGTGAGAGCACATACTTTTATTAAGGCATCTGGTTGGTCAGTTTATAATATCAA
CAACTTGGGCTACAGAAAAGAAAAGTTATTACAGAAATTATGATTAACAAGTACATGTTAAATAAAGATT
TTAATATGAATGCCACCACTGGAGCATTCATGCCATTTGGAGCTTCTTCCTGTTTGGATCACTAGAAGGA
GGAGGTCACTCATTACAGTTCTCATATACAGTCGTTGGTTGGTTGGTTGGTTGGTAGATTGATTGATTGA
TTGATTGATTGATTGATTGATTGATTGATTGATTGATTGATTGATTGATTGATTGATTGATTGGTAGTCA
AAATAAGAAATAATTTCCACAGATTCATTACAGAAATGATTAAATGCATACATAAAAAACTGGGGGGGGG
GGGGGATACAACAACACACTTAAGTCACATTTGCCTACGTAAAGAAAAGTAAAGAAAATCAATAGCTATA
TTTTACATCTCCTTTTTTTGCTGTCTTTTAATTAGCCTTGTTTTGCTGTTATCTTGATTGAAACTGTAAC
TTCTTCACCTGCTTCTTTTCTTTGTAGGTTTTGCCAGCCCAGAAACAGGCATGGCTGTGCAAGGCCAGAG
CACCATGCACAATGCGCTGCATGTCTTCATGAACGGCTCAATGTCCTCAGTCCAGGGCTCAGCCAACGAC
CCCATCTTCCTCCTTCACCATGCTTTCATTGACAGGTAACAAACACGTCATGACATTAGACTGCACAGTT
TTTGACAAAGTTCATACAATCTGTTGTTTATAGCTGCTACAATTAGTGAAGTTTGTGAATGTACTTGGAT
GAGCAGCGAAAGATCAATTGAGATCAATTGTTAGAGTTTGGTTGCCCTGCAGAGCAAAGAACAAAAAATA
ATCTGGTGGCTTTACTGCGTGAGGTTATTATTGGTGGAATAGAAACACAAAACATAATTGCATTTATTTG
TTTAATTTTTTATCTTATCTTAACTTTCATCTTGCATATTTGTTTCTTACATCATTTCTAGCATCTTTGA
GCGCTGGCTAAGAACTCATCAGCCTCCCCGGTCCATCTACCCACGTACCAATGCACCAATTGGCCACAAT
GACGGCTACTACATGGTGCCATTCCTTCCTCTTTATAGGAATGGAGACTACCTCCTGTCCAACAATGCTC
TTGGATACGAGTACGCCTACCTGTTGGACCCAGGTCATTGCACAACACCAGAAATGCCCTCTGATCTGCA
AAAGACGTGAATATCTGTTCAGACACCCATATCCACTCTGTTCCACACAGGTCAGAGGTTTGTCCAGGAG
TTCTTGACAGAGGTGTAAAAAGTACTCAAAAATTTTACTCAAGTGAAAGTACAAGTACTTAGGGAAAATT
TTACTCAATTAAAAGTAAAAGTATCTGGCTAGAATCTTACTTGAGTAAAAGTAAAAAAGTACTCCATTAA
AATTGTACTTGAGTATTAAGGAAGTAAAAGTAAAAGCAAGAAAGAAAACTAGAGATTCTTGTTTAAGCTT
TTAATCTCAAAAAACATTAAATGAAATGCATACAAGGTTTTATCCTGCTTTAGAACTGTTTGTATTTAAT
TATCAAACTATAAGACAGACAATCTAATGCCAGTACACGCTACTCAAAGTTGTAAAACCTCAGATTTAAC
TTCAGTAGAAGCTGATTCTCAAAATTGTTAGTGTCAAGCCTAGCTCTTTTGGGGCTGAAAAGCAATCCTG
CAGTGCTGAAAAGCCTCTCACAGGCAGCCGATGCGGGAAGAGGTGTATTAGTCTTGATAGAGAGGCTGCA
AATAGCAGGAAACGTGAGCAGAGACTCCCTGGTGTCTGAAACACAGGCCAGATGGGCCCTCGAGAGAAAC
CAGGCTCAGTCGGGCACGACCATTACTCCACTTGACCAAACGTCTGCATATTTATAAATAATAATTTGCG
TATTAATATGCAGATAAAGACAATTAAAAGAAGCAACAGTAGCATTAATCATTCAAATAACAGTATACAA
TCAAACAACATTTTGTATATATATTTAAAAAAACAATACAAGGAGTAAAGACAAAGGCAATATCATTTAG
TTTTTTTAATATTAACAAACCACAGGCTGTGTGAACCATCAGCAATTTCAAACCAGAGGGATCTGCTTTT
TTGGGAACGATGTTGCAAATTTAATCTCTAGATTTTTTAAATCATGGATAGCCTCCCTAAAGCAAAAGCT
TTTTAGGGGCTTTACTTCTCCTGATTGCAGCCTGTGGTATAATTTGTGATTGTTAGGTGGGTCAGGTTTT
GGGGTCCAGCCCTTTGTGCACTTTGACTATTGTCACCTTAGGCTGTCCCTTAATGCTGCCACCTCTGACC
CCGGTGGGACACATAAATAACTTCTCCACCCGAGTTAGCATTTCAAGCCAGTGCAATAAAGAAATTAAAA
ATAATTGATTTATTAACAACTCTGTTTTATCTTTAAAAAATAAAATGTTTTATATCTAATGTTCACTCAG
GTACCTGATATTGTTTGCTGTGCAATAATGTAGGTTAGTCATTATATTGACAAAGAAAATTAAATATGAT
GTTGTTTATTTTTAATTTTACATTATAGACTAGATTAGATTTTCATTTGGAATTTAATTAGGAGTGCCTG
GAGTGCATTGAGAACGTTAAAAAAAAAAAATCTGCTTACTCTTATAGCTTTGGAAACTATTTTCAGATTA
TTACTCCACTATAGAAGCGATTCCTTTTTTTGAATAATTAAATATATATATACAGTGCTCAGCATAAATG
ATCATCACAGATCTCTATTTTAAAGTATTATTTTTCCATAGGATGCTTTACAATAATATATGTGTGTGTA
TACATTAGAATTGTCAGTTACAAAATCAAAACTGCAACAAAATAACTAAACTTAAGATCTAATGAGTACA
CCCAAATTAAACCAAACATTAGTCTATGCAAAAATTAATATGTTAAGGAAAAATATTAAATACAATTTTA
ATATTCAGTCATTCATTTTCTTTTTTGCTTAGTCCCTTTATTAATCTGGGGTCGCCACAGTGGAATTAAC
TGCCAATTTATCCAGCATATATTTTATGCAGCGGATGCTCTTCCAGCTGCTACCCATCACTGGGAATCAC
CCATACACTCTCATTCACACACATACACTACGGACAATTTAGCCTACCCAATTCACCTATAGCGTATGTC
TTTGGACTTGTGGGGGAAACCGGAACACACGGAGGAAACCCACGCGAACACAGGGAGATCATGCAAACTC
AGAAACGCCAACTGATCCAGCCAAGGCTCGAACCAGTGACCTTCTTGCTGTGAGGCAATAGGGCTACCCA
TTGTGTCACTGCACCGTCCACAATTTTAATAAACATGAAAAATCCCGAGAAACATAAACAATATTAAATG
TAGTTGAAATTTTGTTGTTTGAAATTGTATTTATTAAATAAAAAAAATGTATGTATTATTATTATTTATT
TATTTATAAAAGATGTTAGGTGGCCAAACTCTTTTTTTTAATGGATATAGTTGTTTAATAAAACAATTTT
GTTTAAATAAAACAAAATATATTGAATGAGCCATGTTGCTGTTGTTGTTTTTTACAGGCTTGATGTACAA
TATGATCTTTGTGTAGTTTTATAGTAATAAATCATTCATGTCTTGTGTATTGTACGTCATATTATCTTAA
AAGTACGCTATTAATTAAACTTGTTTATATGGTCATCTTAGACAGGACTCTCATTATAAAAGGATTTTTG
TTAATTTTATTAGTACCTTCCTGGAAAAATAAAAGATAAATAAATAAAAATGAATAAAAGTCTTGGGCTT
GTTTTCTGTACGAGTAATAAAAAAGAGTAAGCAAATATTCTGCATGACAATATTGTTCAAAGTTTAAGGG
CTGTATTTTTTATAATTGTTGGTTATTAACATGTTTTATACAAATTACTTTCAACATGGCTGAAATAATA
ATTGTTATCACTATTTGAAACAGTCCTAGAATAGATTTTACTATATTTACATTTATTCCTCTGATGACAA
AGTTGAAATTCCTCTGATGACAAAGCAAAACTCTCAACTCTAGTTTTATTTTATTGTAATAACCATGTCA
AGGGATAATGACAATGTTTTCCATTATATTTTCAATATAGAATAAAATTATAATTTATTAATCATTTAGT
AGGGCAGCATGGTGGCACAATGGGTAGCACAATCACCTCACACCAAGAAGGTTGCTAGTTCGAGCCCCGG
CTGGGTCAGTTTGCATATCTGTGTGGAGAATGTTCTCTCTGTGTTGCCATGGGTTTCCTCTGGGTGCTCT
AGTTTCCACCACAAGTCTAAAAACAAGTGGCATCGGTGAATTGTGTAGGCTAAATTGTCTGTAGTGTTTG
TGTGTGATTGAGTGTTTATGGATGTTTCCCAGTGATGGGTTGCAGTTGGAAGGGCATTCTCTGCGTAAAA
CTATAAGTTGGCGGTTCATTCCACTGTGGTGACCCCAGATTAATAAAGGGATTAAGCCGAAAAGAAAATG
AATCATTAAATGATCATTTAGTTGATTGGAGAGCATTGCATAATGAGAATCAAATAATGTATAGTTTTTT
GTAAAATGATTGTGTATTAGAGGCACATTGTACGTAGTGTGGAATGTTTAGGTTGTCTTTCTGATTGTTT
TCATTTTGCAGAAGTTCATTTGCAGTCAGTGTAGTCAAAGCACCTCAGCTCAATTTATAGCAGCAGCCTG
CTGTGATTTAAGTGCCACAGGAGTGAAGGCTTTAACCCCTGTTGTAGATTGCAACCAATGTTTTTCTAAG
GTAATTAGAAGCTTGTTTAGCTAACGCTACCCACCCCACCCCCCACAAAAAAGTTGCTCTGAATAGCAGC
ATCTACCCCCAGGAGGGTGCAAGCTTCTGTTTTGAAGAAATTTGCTCATGGTGTTACATAGGTGTTTAAA
AATGTATGTTTTTTAATAGCATATATTTTAAAAGTGACTCATTAATGACATCATCTGCCATCTGCCTTTC
TCAGAACTGACAAAGGACCCTTTTAAGGACCCCTATACACCACATTTTTATCTATCTAATCACAAGTGGG
TGATATTAGAGGGATGATTCACCTAAAAATGAATTTTCCGCATTTTAATTTGGGGTTCCAAACCAGTTTG
AATTCTTTTGTTCTGTTGAACACAAAATAAGATGTTTTAAGAATGTTGGAAATGTTGGAGACTTTTATAG
TAGGAAAAACATATACTAATATTTGCATTCATGTTTGAAATGTTTAAAACATTTTTCAAAATATCTTATT
TTTCAACTGTTTTGGAACAAGTCAAAAGTGAGTAAATGATGACTGATAAACAATTTCTTTAAATACAGAT
GAAAATAGCGTCTAACACATTTTGAACTAGTTCACTTTCAACCACAGCAAGAGGTAGTCGAAAACACATT
TGATCACATTTTGTTGTGGGACCGCTTGTTGTTCAGTGTGTTTTCATTGTTGAGTTACAAACCGGTAAGT
GGCATTAAAACATGTTTTGGCATCACTGATGATCATAAATAAATTGGTTAAAAAATTAAAAATTAGATGC
TTACAGTACAGTTTGTTTAAAAACTTGCACTTTTTGTAGTGTGAAATGACATTAGTACCTGCAGTGGGCT
TTCTTTGTTCTGTATCTTCTGATGAATCTAACATAAAGACATTTAAATATTCACAATGGAGTGGGTTGGT
TCTCATCTATCTGAAACAACATTAGTGTGTTCAAAACAAATCTACACCAGTGATCTCTGATAGATACAAG
CTGTCAACCGTAGTCCTATTGTTTCTCATGCGACTGTCACAGGGCCATGCTAGAGGCTCTTTGGGTGGTG
AGTAGAGACTCATTCTTATGCAAACAGGCTATGGATGCTACAACTGAAGAGAATTTAGTGCTCTAAGGTC
ATCGCAGTTCTATAAAGCAGATTCCCTCCAAAAAGCTAGAGAAAATTATGTGTCTGGAGGCACCATCTAT
CAGTGCAGTCATTCTTTTATTACTTTTTTTTTTTGTCCATGCAATTTTTTAATCGCATTTTGAAGTATTT
AAACCATTAAGAGTGTCAAATTATCATGTTATTATTTCAACTCATAATATCTCCTTTTAAAGATGATTCA
TTTGATTGTAGTTATAATAATTGTTTTATTAATGCAAAAATTGCTTAAATGTTTGGCCTCTGAGATTTTC
AGTTGACTCAATATTTTTGGAGCCTGTTTCATGACTTTATTTAAAATATAATCTGCACTCGCAAATATTA
CAATTATATCATATTTTGAAAATCTTAGATGTACATTTGTTTTGAAAATGGTTTAAAGGAAATTTAGGTC
AAAATGTGTGTTTTTTTTAAATAATAATTCAGTCTTTTTTTTGATATAATAGGGAAAATGACAGCAATTA
AAAGGCTGTTTTGGAAAGACATCTAGGTCTGGTGCAGACTTCGTAACTTCTTAGAGTTAAATCTTGAAAA
CGGAGCCAGAAGACGGGCAACACCTTCCTAAAAGCAGGGTGGGGTGTTGGACAGGTAGCTTCTTGGAACC
TCCCCTCTTTGTCGCTGTGGTATATATAGAAATCCCATTGAATTCCTATAGAGACCTTAAGCCCGTACCA
TTTACCTCTGAAGGATCCTAAT
Features (pLannotate 1.2.2; 16 found; start..end, strand, type, name):
      1..2274    +  CDS            chuk: IKKA_DANRE - Also known as ikk1. Experimental evidence at protein level: Swiss-Prot protein existence level 1. Phosphorylates inhibitors of NF-kappa-B thus leading to the dissociation of the inhibitor/NF-kappa-B complex and ultimately the degradation of the inhibitor. Phosphorylates 'Ser-10' of histone H3 at NF-kappa-B-regulated promoters during inflammatory responses triggered by cytokines. From Danio rerio (Zebrafish) (Brachydanio rerio).
   2299..3018    +  CDS            AcGFP1: Aequorea coerulescens GFP mammalian codon-optimized
   3017..3042    -  misc_feature   MCS (fragment): pBluescript multiple cloning site
   3062..3196    -  polyA_signal   SV40 poly(A) signal: SV40 polyadenylation signal
   3219..3302    -  CDS            large T antigen (fragment): large T antigen from SV40 (simian virus 40)
   5635..5653    -  promoter       T3 promoter: promoter for bacteriophage T3 RNA polymerase
   5696..5718    -  protein_bind   lac operator (fragment): The lac repressor binds to the lac operator to inhibit transcription in E. coli. This inhibition can be relieved by adding lactose or isopropyl-β-D-thiogalactopyranoside (IPTG). lac repressor encoded by lacI
   5722..5752    -  promoter       lac promoter: promoter for the E. coli lac operon
   5767..5788    -  protein_bind   CAP binding site: CAP binding activates transcription in the presence of cAMP. E. coli catabolite activator protein
   5801..5893    -  CDS            lacI (fragment): lac repressor; lacI; The lac repressor binds to the lac operator to inhibit transcription in E. coli. This inhibition can be relieved by adding lactose or isopropyl-β-D-thiogalactopyranoside (IPTG).
   6076..6664    -  rep_origin     ori: high-copy-number ColE1/pMB1/pBR322/pUC origin of replication
   6835..7695    -  CDS            AmpR: β-lactamase; bla; confers resistance to ampicillin, carbenicillin, and related antibiotics
   7696..7800    -  promoter       AmpR promoter: bla
   7853..8281    -  rep_origin     f1 ori (sequence partly withheld): f1 bacteriophage origin of replication; arrow indicates direction of (+) strand synthesis
   8286..8441    -  CDS            lacZα (fragment): LacZα fragment of β-galactosidase; lacZ fragment
   8449..8467    +  promoter       T7 promoter: promoter for bacteriophage T7 RNA polymerase
