[The description below was written by a language model from this plasmid's Addgene catalogue record and pLannotate feature annotations shown in this document.]
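Description:
pT2KXIG (Tol2)-tp63:ikk1C179A:GFP is a Tol2 transposon-based transgenesis plasmid built on the pT2KXIG backbone. It is designed to express a mutant form of zebrafish Ikk1 (IKKα, encoded by chuk) in basal keratinocytes. The repository lists it as a mammalian expression vector, but the insert is of zebrafish origin. Tol2 vectors are generally used by supplying transposase, which mobilises the cassette between the Tol2 arms into the host genome. The bacterial portion resembles a pBluescript-type plasmid. It carries a high-copy ColE1/pUC origin, an f1 origin, β-lactamase for ampicillin selection, lac promoter/operator and lacZα remnants, and flanking T3 and T7 phage promoters.

The annotated payload begins with the full chuk coding sequence, which the record says carries a substitution of cysteine 179 to alanine. A GFP coding sequence follows shortly downstream, annotated as the mammalian codon-optimised AcGFP1, consistent with the recorded C-terminal GFP fusion. An SV40 polyadenylation signal lies after the fusion, although the table places it on the opposite strand. According to the catalogue entry, expression is driven by a tp63 (p63) promoter, which restricts it to basal keratinocytes. However, neither this promoter nor the Tol2 arms are annotated. They presumably lie in the large unannotated stretches of the 15.6 kb sequence, but the table does not confirm this.

The associated work concerns IKKα as a sensor of the redox environment during keratinocyte migration. The construct therefore appears intended for tissue-specific, fluorescently trackable expression of an Ikk1 variant that lacks this cysteine.
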