Addgene plasmid #105647: pT2KXIG (Tol2)-tp63:ikk1C179A:GFP
Purpose: Expression of Ikk1(alpha) with mutated cysteine residues at position 179 in basal keratinocytes
Depositing lab: Sandra Rieger. Depositing organization: Mount Desert Island Biological Laboratory. Publication: IKKalpha regulates human keratinocyte migration through surveillance of the redox environment. Lisse TS, Rieger S. J Cell Sci. 2017 Mar 1;130(5):975-988. doi: 10.1242/jcs.197343. Epub 2017 Jan 25. PubMed 28122935.
Backbone
  Vector backbone: pT2KXIG (Tol2)
  Backbone manufacturer: Kawakami lab, National Genome Institute Japan
  Backbone size w/o insert (bp): 9768
  Vector type: Mammalian Expression
Growth in bacteria
  Bacterial resistance: Ampicillin, 100 μg/mL
  Growth temperature: 37°C
  Growth strain: DH5alpha
  Copy number: Unknown
Gene/Insert
  Gene/Insert name: tp63:ikk1C179A:GFP (alt names: IKK alpha; chuk)
  Species: D. rerio (zebrafish)
  Insert size (bp): 9500
  Mutation: p63 promoter + ikk1C179A + GFP
  Entrez Gene: chuk (a.k.a. MGC56539, ikk1, zgc:56539)
  Tag / fusion protein: GFP (C terminal on insert)
  Cloning method: Restriction Enzyme; 5′ cloning site unknown (unknown if destroyed); 3′ cloning site unknown (unknown if destroyed)
Terms and licenses: Academic/Nonprofit Terms; Industry Terms: Not Available to Industry
How to cite: pT2KXIG (Tol2)-tp63:ikk1C179A:GFP was a gift from Sandra Rieger (Addgene plasmid # 105647 ; http://n2t.net/addgene:105647 ; RRID:Addgene_105647)
